>Addgene plasmid #147434 | pAc5.1B-lambdaN-HA-DmNot1-del1147-1717-dsRNAres_R | depositor full sequence | sequence record 289881 | Full Sequence
CTTCAAGGAATTAATTCTATATTCTAAAAACACAAATGATACTTCTAAAAAAAATCATGAATGGCATCAA
CTCTGAATCAAATCTTTGCAGATGCACCTACTTCTCATTTCCACTGTCACATCATTTTTCCAGATCTCGC
TGCCTGTTATGTGGCCCACAAACCAAGACACGTTTTATGGCCATTAAAGCTGGCTGATCGTCGCCAAACA
CCAAATACATATCAATATGTACATTCGAGAAAGAAGCGATCAAAGAAGCGTCTTCGGGCGAGTAGGAGAA
TGCGGAGGAGAAGGAGAACGAGCTGATCTAGTATCTCTCCACAATCCAATGCCAACTGACCAACTGGCCA
TATTCGGAGCAATTTGAAGCCAATTTCCATCGCCTGGCGATCGCTCCATTCTTGGCTATATGTTTTTCAC
CGTTCCCGGGGCCATTTTCAAAGACTCGTCGGTAAGATAAGATTGTGTCACTCGCTGTCTCTCTTCATTT
GTCGAAGAATGCTGAGGAATTTCGCGATGACGTCGGCGAGTATTTTGAAGAATGAGAATAATTTGTATTT
ATACGAAAATCAGTTAGTGGAATTTTCTACAAAAACATGTTATCTATAGATAATTTTGTTGCAAAATATG
TTGACTATGACAAAGATTGTATGTATATACCTTTAATGTATTCTCATTTTCTTATGTATTTATAATGGCA
ATGATGATACTGATGATATTTTAAGATGATGCCAGACCACAGGCTGATTTCTGCGTCTTTTGCCGAACGC
AGTGCATGTGCGGTTGTTGTTTTTTGGAATAGTTTCAATTTTCGGACTGTCCGCTTTGATTTCAGTTTCT
TGGCTTATTCAAAAAGCAAAGTAAAGCCAAAAAAGCGAGATGGCAATACCAAATGCGGCAAAACGGTAGT
GGAAGGAAAGGGGTGCGGGGCAGCGGAAGGAAGGGTGGGGCGGGGCGTGGCGGGGTCTGTGGCTGGGCGC
GACGTCACCGACGTTGGAGCCACTCCTTTGACCATGTGTGCGTGTGTGTATTATTCGTGTCTCGCCACTC
GCCGGTTGTTTTTTTCTTTTTATCTCGCTCTCTCTAGCGCCATCTCGTACGCATGCTCAACGCACCGCAT
GTTGCCGTGTCCTTTATGCGTCATTTTGGCTCGAAATAGGCAATTATTTAAACAAAGATTAGTCAACGAA
AACGCTAAAATAAATAAGTCTACAATATGGTTACTTATTGCCATGTGTGTGCAGCCAACGATAGCAACAA
AAGCAACAACACAGTGGCTTTCCCTCTTTCACTTTTTGTTTGCAAGCGCGTGCGAGCAAGACGGCACGAC
CGGCAAACGCAATTACGCTGACAAAGAGCAGACGAAGTTTTGGCCGAAAAACATCAAGGCGCCTGATACG
AATGCATTTGCAATAACAATTGCGATATTTAATATTGTTTATGAAGCTGTTTGACTTCAAAACACACAAA
AAAAAAAATAAAACAAATTATTTGAAAGAGAATTAGGAATCGGACAGCTTATCGTTACGGGCTAACAGCA
CACCGAGACGAAATAGCTTACCTGACGTCACAGCCTCTGGAAGAACTGCCGCCAAGCAGAGAGAGAGAGA
AAAAGAGGGAGAGCAGCTTAGACCGCATGTGCTTGTGTGTGAGGCGTCTCTCTCTTCGTCTCCTGTTTGC
GCAAACGCATAGACTGCACTGAGAAAATCGATTACCTATTTTTTATGAATGAATATTTGCACTATTACTA
TTCAAAACTATTAAGATAGCAATCACATTCAATAGCCAAATACTATACCACCTGAGCGATGCAACGAAAT
GATCAATTTGAGCAAAAATGCTGCATATTTAGGACGGCATCATTATAGAAATGCTTCTTGCTGTGTACTT
TTCTCTCGTCTGGCAGCTGTTTCGCCGTTATTGTTAAAACCGGCTTAAGTTAGGTGTGTTTTCTACGACT
AGTGATGCCCCTACTAGAAGATGTGTGTTGCACAAATGTCCCTGAATAACCAATTTGAAGTGCAGATAGC
AGTAAACGTAAGCTAATATGAATATTATTTAACTGTAATGTTTTAATATCGCTGGACATTACTAATAAAC
CCACTATAAACACATGTACATATGTATGTTTTGGCATACAATGAGTAGTTGGGGAAAAAATGTGTAAAAG
CACCGTGACCATCACAGCATAAAGATAACCAGCTGAAGTATCGAATATGAGTAACCCCCAAATTGAATCA
CATGCCGCAACTGATAGGACCCATGGAAGTACACTCTTCATGGCGATATACAAGACACACACAAGCACGA
ACACCCAGTTGCGGAGGAAATTCTCCGTAAATGAAAACCCAATCGGCGAACAATTCATACCCATATATGG
TAAAAGTTTTGAACGCGACTTGAGAGCGGAGAGCATTGCGGCTGATAAGGTTTTAGCGCTAAGCGGGCTT
TATAAAACGGGCTGCGGGACCAGTTTTCATATCACTACCGTTTGAGTTCTTGTGCTGTGTGGATACTCCT
CCCGACACAAAGCCGCTCCATCAGCCAGCAGTCGTCTAATCCAGAGACCCCGGATCGGGGTACCAACATG
GACGCACAAACACGACGACGTGAGCGTCGCGCTGAGAAACAAGCTCAATGGAAAGCTGCAAACGGTGGAT
CTCCTCCACATATGGCTTACCCATACGATGTTCCAGATTACGCTCCTCCAAGCTTAATTAAGATGAACGT
AGAGAGCCAACTGAAGACACCGCCAACGCACATTCGAAATCTGGTCAAGCACGTGAACAAGCGAAATTTT
AATGAGAGCAGCGAGCAAATAAATCAGTTCGTTAAAGAGCACGGCCTGGAAGCGGATCGCAGCAGCCTGC
GCCACCTGTTCTCCGTGATCAACTTCAGCGATCTCGTGCCATCAGTTACGGTCCAGCTGCAGGCGAAGCT
CCTGGGCATCCAGTTGGAGCGTCAGCTTCACAGTTCATCGTTTGTGTCCAACATCTGCTACGCTTTTGAC
CAGTTCTTCGCCAGCAACCAGAAGTCCCTGAAGCCTGTTGCGGTAGCGGATCTCGTTGGCCAGGTCGCCC
GACTGACCGGCATCAACAAGGTTTGTGAGTGCGTCTTTGCCTTGGCCTTGACCCACTCCTCGTACACAGA
ACTCAAACATTCTGCCAGGAACAACCTAAAAGGTAGCCTCAGCGAACTTATAGACTCTTACTTGGGTAAT
AAAGGCACCGGCCCAGCCGACAGCGGTCTCCGGGAGATCTCCTTCGATCTACTGCAGTATTTGCTGTGCT
GCCTTAGCGAGTACGTACAACCGCAGGTGGAAGCACAGTTTTTGATCAAGCTTCGTGAGGAGTTTCCGCG
CCAGGCGGTACCGCTGGTTCTAGCGCCGTTCCTTTACGGCTCGACGACGGCGACGATTGCGGGAGCAGGT
GCCAGCGAAACGGATGCGGAGGCCGAAGCGACGACTAATAGCAACAGCTCCAGTTTCGAAGCAGATGCTT
TGAACGAGGTGGGAATCGAGGATATTTATGACCATTTAAGCGAGATAATATTCACCAACCAGGGCAAAAA
TAATATTATGGACACATCTTGGATTAATCTAATCCTTGAAATCGGTTATGAATTTACATCGAGCGTTGAA
GAGTGTAAGAATCATTTGTGTTCCCGCGAGCGAGAACGCGCTGAGCTCCAGTCCAAAGATGTCGCCAAGA
TCGTGGGTCTTATGTGCCGACGGCACTCCTCCCTGCTCGATTGTAATGTGAATCTACCGACGCCGGCGAA
CTTCTGGCCTGGTCAGGGACAGGGCGGTGGCAGCAACAGCAGTGGCTCTTCGCAGACACAAATCACTCCG
CAGCAACAGAACCCGGGCAGCAGTAACAACAACGATGGCAGCGATGGCAATTCGTCCAGTGATAAGAAGG
ACAAGAAGGAGACGACGGAGGCCACGCAAACTTGGAAGCCAGATGTCTTTGTGCAGGCGCTCAAGGAGGT
GGTGCCTCAGCTCAACTGGAAGGACGTGTGCATGGAACTTGATCATCCCGAGTTCGTGCTGAAGGATCGC
ATCGGTTTGGAGCTTTTGCTCACCATCCTTCGGCTGGCCACTGGCTCTAACATATTTCCACATCCAGAAT
GCATTTACCGTCACTGGGCAAACACGGAAGGTCAGCTGTCGCTTATCGCGACAATGCTGAAGAACCCGGA
TCTCTTTTCCTTCGCCGACTTTGTATTTAGCCAGCCAGCGTTGGATGTGCTTAAGACAGCTCCGGATGCG
GACAATAAGGAGATCTCGTCCTGGAAGTCGCTTCACCTGGTGGAGGTGCTGCTCTCCATTGCGGACAAGG
GATACTATACGCAGGTCCATGAGCTATTCAAGTTCCCAGCGCAGAACTGTCCCGATGTGCTATTTTTGGC
CTTATTGAACACAAGTCCGCCTATGACGCCACTGCGTCAGGATCTGTTTAACCAACTGATACCAACGTTC
CTTGGCAACCATCCCAACTCGAACGTGATCTTGGCCAGCGCCTGGAGCTCGAACAGCTTCCAACTTCGTT
CCAATATCATGAATGCTATGTCCGAGTGGTATCTCCGAGGCAATGAGTTCGATCAGGTGAAACTGTCGCG
CATCCTGGATCTTGCCCAGGATTTAAAAGCGCTATCAGCGCTGCTCAACGCCCGTTCATTTTTATTCATT
ATCGACCTGGCTTGCCTTGCCTCTCGGCGCGAGTACCTGAAGCTGGAAAAGTGGCTTACCGATAAAATTC
GCGAACATGGAGAGCCTTTTATGCAGGCTATAATCAAGGTTCTGCACCGCCGCTGCCCGCAGGTTATCAA
CGCCAAAGTGCCAGAGGATCAGCTGCCTCCCAAGCAGGCGCAGCTTTTGCCCGAGACAGTTACAACCATG
ATCAACTGTCTGCAAACGTGCATCAATAACTGCATGCAGCCGGAGATGGTCGAAGTCATCATGCAAATGA
CCGCGAACGTGGCGATTATGGCTAACATGGCGCGTGCCCAACAGCAGCAGCAGCCAGGATTGGTTCCGCC
GCCTCCACCAACAATTCTGCGCGGCCATCGTGGTATGGATCTGCCTGGAGGCATAGTCCCTCCGCCACCG
CAGCAACCGTTCTCCGGAAACCTCAACGCGCAGATGTTTGGACCAGGAATGGATCCGCTAACGAATATGT
CCAACAACTTAGCCGGCCTCAACCTCAGCGGCCCGAACGGAGCATTTAATTTTGGAAACATGCTAACTTC
TCCATCGCGTCTGATGACTCCGGGAGCCAATCCCTATCCGCTGAACCTCATGCAGATGCCGCAGGCTCCG
CCACCACCCAACGTAGGAAACCTAGGCCGCATGCTGCCAGGGGGTCCACAACAGCAGACTCCAACGCCGA
CTCCAACGGCCCCCAATCCAAACAACCCTGTGATGGCCGATCTCCAGATACCTGTGTCAAAGGAAGTTGA
AGACGAGGTCAACTCATACTTTCAGCGCATCTACAACCACCAGCCGAATCCAACGCTGTCCATCGATGAA
GTGCTGGACATTTTGCAAAGATTTAAAGAGTCAAGTAACCGGCGCGAGCAGGAAGTCTTTTTGTGCATGC
TGCGCAATCTGTTCGAGGAATATCGCTTTTTCTGTCAATACCCAGAGAAAGAGCTACAGATTACTGCGCA
GCTATTTGGTGGCATTATTGATCGTAACCTGGTGCCCACTTTTGTTGCACTGGGCCTTTCTCTGCGCTGT
GTCTTGGATGCCCTCCGCAAGCCCGATGGATCTAAGCTTTACTATTTCGGTGTGACGGCACTGGACAGAT
TCAGAACTCGATTGCACACCTACAACAAATACTGCGAGCATATCCGCTCCATTCCTCACTTCTCTGACTT
CCCGCCGCACCTTATTCAGTATGTGGAATACGGAATGCACGGCCAGGAGCCGCCGCCGCAGAAGTTGATT
GGACTCAGCAATACGATTCCTTCGGCGATATCTAGCGGACCAGGAACGGAACCAATTTACAGGAATAGCT
CCATGTTAGGTAATATGCCCGCTGCCACCCCGGGATCGGGACCGAAATCAAACGCTGCTGTATCGCATGC
CACGAGAATGAAGTCCATCGCCAATGCCACCAATATCGACACACTTTTGGTGGCCAACCAGGAAGAGAAA
GATGATAGCATGGTATACGGGGAACTGGCTAGCAAAATGGAGGCCTTCATGAACACGGCAATCGGAGTGC
CGACACTCCAGATCCAGGCTAGCAAGATGCACATGCTACTCAACGCCCTGATAGCGACGCGTCGACTGCG
TGACCAAGAGTCTGCCTTTAATCTGCTGACCCGCGCGGTCGAGGGTTTGACCGAAGGATTGGTCAATATG
CATGAAAACATGGAGCAAATGAAGATGTACCAAAACATCCATCTCCGTATCCTTGGCTTGCTGAACAACA
GTTTCGGTGCTCCAAACACAGAGCGAGCGGTAACAAAGTGTTTCTTCGATATCCGAGAGGAGGTGCGATA
TAACGTGGAGGCAGCTCGCGCTTTGATTACGTCGCACTTTGTCAATCTGAATCAGTTTGACGGAATGCTA
CGCGACTGCATGGACAACGGAAACAATTATGTGGCTATATCGTTCGGTATCGCACTGCTGGAGCGCCTCA
TCATGGACGATCGAGTGATTAATATTGTTTCGGACAACGAATTCATGGCAACTGTTGAGCTGCTAGGTAG
GCTGACCCAACACCGTCACCGCTACCCCGAGTGTATCGTCAACGCCATCGACACCCTGTGGTCCGGCAAT
TTCAATAGCTCCTCCGATTATTCCCCCTTTAATGGAAACGACCGCTATCTGAGCGGCGCTAGCCACTATA
TTCATAGCGGAATGCACCATGTCCGCTCGTGTGACACCGACGACCCCCCCGGACTCCAGGAAAAAACCGA
ATTCTTGTTGAAAGACTGGGTGGCCTTGTATACCCAGCAAAATCAACAATCGACCCGTGACGCCCGTAAT
TTTGGCGCCTTCGTGCAAAAAATGAATACCTACGGCATTTTGAAGACCGATGATCTGATTACGCGCTTCT
TTCGTCAAGCTACCCATATCTGTACCGACGTCGTCTATCGTATGTTTGCTGAACCCAGCCTTCCCATTAA
TCAAGCTAAGAATAAAATTTTTCAATGGATTGACGCCTTTGTGCACTTGATCGCCATGCTGGTCCGCCAT
TCGGGAGAGGCCGGCAACCCCACGACGAAAATTAATTTGCTCAATAAAGTCTTGGGAATCGTCTTGGGCA
CCTTGATCAAAGATCACGAAATGCGCGGAGTGTCCTTTCAACAAGTGGGATATCACCGTTTTTTTATGAT
GTTGTTTATGGAATTGTGTACCGCTGACGTCATCCTGGAAAGCTTGATGCATAGCATCGTCAGCGCTTTT
GCTTACACATATCACTTGTTGAATCCCAGCGTGGCTCCGGGATTCTGCTTTGCTTGGTTGGAGCTCATTT
CGCATCGCGTCTTCCTGGGCCGCATCCTGGTCCAAATTCCCGGGCAAAAGGGCTGGCCACTTTACGCTCA
ATTGCTGCAGGACCTTTTTAAATATCTTGCGCCCTTCTTACGCAACACTGAGCTCGGCAAACCAGTCCAG
CTTTTGTACAAGGGGACGCTACGTGTTCTGCTCGTTCTGCTTCACGACTTCCCGGAGTTCTTGTGCGACT
ATCATTTTGGGTTCTGTGACACCATCCCGCCCAATTGCGTCCAGATGCGTAACATCATCCTGTCGGCGTT
TCCGCGCAACATGCGCTTGCCCGATCCCTTCACGCCCAACCTAAAAGTGGACATGCTGTCGGACAGTAGT
AATGCGCCTAAGGTGCTCAGTAGCTACATTATGAACATCCAGCCCGCGAACTTTAAGAAGGATTTGGACT
CGTACCTCAAGGCCCGGGCGCCAGTTACTTTTCTATCGGAATTACGTGGTCACTTGCAGGTGACAAGCGA
GCCAGGAACTCGTTACAACATGGCGCTGATGAATGCTCTGGTCATGTATGTGGGAACTCAGGCGATTGCT
TTGATCAGAAACAAAAACTTTGTGCCCAACACCTCGAACATAGCACACAGCGCCCACATGGATATCTTCC
AGAATCTTGCTGTTGACTTGGATACGGAGGGTCGCTATCTGTTCTTGAATGCGATTGCGAACCAGTTGCG
CTATCCCAACAGCCACACGCACTACTTCAGCTGTGCGGTGCTGCATCTGTTTGCCGAGGCCAACTCGGAG
GCAATTCAGGAGCAGATCACTCGCGTACTTCTGGAACGATTGATCGTGAACCGCCCGCATCCTTGGGGAC
TGTTGATCACTTTTATTGAGCTGATCAAAAATCCCATCTACAAGTTCTGGGACCATGACTTTGTGCACTG
TGCGCCAGAGATCACCAAGCTCTTTGAATCGGTGGCCCGTTCCTGTCTGGCCAAGTCGAACGTCACCCAG
CAGTTGAACATGCCCGTCGTCGATGGCGAGGGCCAGGAGGTAGCCACCATCAACTGATCTAGAGGGCCCG
CGGTTCGAAGGTAAGCCTATCCCTAACCCTCTCCTCGGTCTCGATTCTACGCGTACCGGTCATCATCACC
ATCACCATTGAGTTTAAACCCGCTGATCAGCCTCGACTGTGCCTTCTAAGGCCTGAGCTCGCTGATCAGC
CTCGATCGAGGATCCAGACATGATAAGATACATTGATGAGTTTGGACAAACCACAACTAGAATGCAGTGA
AAAAAATGCTTTATTTGTGAAATTTGTGATGCTATTGCTTTATTTGTAACCATTATAAGCTGCAATAAAC
AAGTTAACAACAACAATTGCATTCATTTTATGTTTCAGGTTCAGGGGGAGGTGTGGGAGGTTTTTTAAAG
CAAGTAAAACCTCTACAAATGTGGTATGGCTGATTATGATCAGTCGACCGATGCCCTTGAGAGCCTTCAA
CCCAGTCAGCTCCTTCCGGTGGGCGCGGGGCATGACTATCGTCGCCGCACTTATGACTGTCTTCTTTATC
ATGCAACTCGTAGGACAGGTGCCGGCAGCGCTCTGGGTCATTTTCGGCGAGGACCGCTTTCGCTGGAGCG
CGACGATGATCGGCCTGTCGCTTGCGGTATTCGGAATCTTGCACGCCCTCGCTCAAGCCTTCGTCACTGG
TCCCGCCACCAAACGTTTCGGCGAGAAGCAGGCCATTATCGCCGGCATGGCGGCCGACGCGCTGGGCTAC
GTCTTGCTGGCGTTCGCGACGCGAGGCTGGATGGCCTTCCCCATTATGATTCTTCTCGCTTCCGGCGGCA
TCGGGATGCCCGCGTTGCAGGCCATGCTGTCCAGGCAGGTAGATGACGACCATCAGGGACAGCTTCAAGG
ATCGCTCGCGGCTCTTACCAGCCAGCAAAAGGCCAGGAACCGTAAAAAGGCCGCGTTGCTGGCGTTTTTC
CATAGGCTCCGCCCCCCTGACGAGCATCACAAAAATCGACGCTCAAGTCAGAGGTGGCGAAACCCGACAG
GACTATAAAGATACCAGGCGTTTCCCCCTGGAAGCTCCCTCGTGCGCTCTCCTGTTCCGACCCTGCCGCT
TACCGGATACCTGTCCGCCTTTCTCCCTTCGGGAAGCGTGGCGCTTTCTCAATGCTCACGCTGTAGGTAT
CTCAGTTCGGTGTAGGTCGTTCGCTCCAAGCTGGGCTGTGTGCACGAACCCCCCGTTCAGCCCGACCGCT
GCGCCTTATCCGGTAACTATCGTCTTGAGTCCAACCCGGTAAGACACGACTTATCGCCACTGGCAGCAGC
CACTGGTAACAGGATTAGCAGAGCGAGGTATGTAGGCGGTGCTACAGAGTTCTTGAAGTGGTGGCCTAAC
TACGGCTACACTAGAAGGACAGTATTTGGTATCTGCGCTCTGCTGAAGCCAGTTACCTTCGGAAAAAGAG
TTGGTAGCTCTTGATCCGGCAAACAAACCACCGCTGGTAGCGGTGGTTTTTTTGTTTGCAAGCAGCAGAT
TACGCGCAGAAAAAAAGGATCTCAAGAAGATCCTTTGATCTTTTCTACGGGGTCTGACGCTCAGTGGAAC
GAAAACTCACGTTAAGGGATTTTGGTCATGAGATTATCAAAAAGGATCTTCACCTAGATCCTTTTAAATT
AAAAATGAAGTTTTAAATCAATCTAAAGTATATATGAGTAAACTTGGTCTGACAGTTACCAATGCTTAAT
CAGTGAGGCACCTATCTCAGCGATCTGTCTATTTCGTTCATCCATAGTTGCCTGACTCCCCGTCGTGTAG
ATAACTACGATACGGGAGGGCTTACCATCTGGCCCCAGTGCTGCAATGATACCGCGAGACCCACGCTCAC
CGGCTCCAGATTTATCAGCAATAAACCAGCCAGCCGGAAGGGCCGAGCGCAGAAGTGGTCCTGCAACTTT
ATCCGCCTCCATCCAGTCTATTAATTGTTGCCGGGAAGCTAGAGTAAGTAGTTCGCCAGTTAATAGTTTG
CGCAACGTTGTTGCCATTGCTGCAGGCATCGTGGTGTCACGCTCGTCGTTTGGTATGGCTTCATTCAGCT
CCGGTTCCCAACGATCAAGGCGAGTTACATGATCCCCCATGTTGTGCAAAAAAGCGGTTAGCTCCTTCGG
TCCTCCGATCGTTGTCAGAAGTAAGTTGGCCGCAGTGTTATCACTCATGGTTATGGCAGCACTGCATAAT
TCTCTTACTGTCATGCCATCCGTAAGATGCTTTTCTGTGACTGGTGAGTACTCAACCAAGTCATTCTGAG
AATAGTGTATGCGGCGACCGAGTTGCTCTTGCCCGGCGTCAACACGGGATAATACCGCGCCACATAGCAG
AACTTTAAAAGTGCTCATCATTGGAAAACGTTCTTCGGGGCGAAAACTCTCAAGGATCTTACCGCTGTTG
AGATCCAGTTCGATGTAACCCACTCGTGCACCCAACTGATCTTCAGCATCTTTTACTTTCACCAGCGTTT
CTGGGTGAGCAAAAACAGGAAGGCAAAATGCCGCAAAAAAGGGAATAAGGGCGACACGGAAATGTTGAAT
ACTCATACTCTTCCTTTTTCAATATTATTGAAGCATTTATCAGGGTTATTGTCTCATGAGCGGATACATA
TTTGAATGTATTTAGAAAAATAAACAAATAGGGGTTCCGCGCACATTTCCCCGAAAAGTGCCACCTGACG
TCTAAGAAACCATTATTATCATGACATTAACCTATAAAAATAGGCGTATCACGAGGCCCTTTCGT
Features (pLannotate 1.2.2; 10 found; start..end, strand, type, name):
     56..2568    +  promoter       Ac5 promoter: Drosophila melanogaster actin 5C promoter
   2588..2653    +  CDS            N (fragment): REGN_LAMBD - Experimental evidence at protein level: Swiss-Prot protein existence level 1. Plays a role as a transcriptional antitermination factor that allows the virus to initiate its lytic phase. Activates expression of the delayed viral early genes by modifying host RNA polymerase (RNAP) into a form that is resistant to termination signals. This antitermination function requires the host NusA protein which serves to stabilize the interaction between antitermination protein N and host RNA polymerase. From Escherichia phage lambda (Bacteriophage lambda).
   2678..2704    +  CDS            3xHA (fragment): three tandem HA epitope tags
   8550..8591    +  CDS            V5 tag: epitope tag from simian virus 5
   8691..8825    -  polyA_signal   SV40 poly(A) signal: SV40 polyadenylation signal
   8848..8932    -  CDS            large T antigen (fragment): large T antigen from SV40 (simian virus 40)
   8933..9403    +  CDS            TcR (fragment): tetracycline efflux protein; tet; confers resistance to tetracycline
   9447..10035   -  rep_origin     ori: high-copy-number ColE1/pMB1/pBR322/pUC origin of replication
  10206..11066   -  CDS            AmpR: β-lactamase; bla; confers resistance to ampicillin, carbenicillin, and related antibiotics
  11067..11171   -  promoter       AmpR promoter: bla
