[The description below was written by a language model from this plasmid's Addgene catalogue record and pLannotate feature annotations shown in this document.]
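Description:
pAc5.1B-lambdaN-HA-DmNot1-del1147-1717-dsRNAres_R is an insect-cell expression plasmid of 11,265 nt. The catalogue lists the backbone as unknown, although the name and feature layout point to a pAc5.1-type vector. In bacteria it is maintained through a ColE1/pUC-type origin and selected with ampicillin via the β-lactamase gene and its own promoter. The record lists it as low copy even though the annotated origin is of the high-copy class. A short tetracycline-resistance fragment and a piece of SV40 large T antigen are also annotated, and these appear to be non-functional backbone remnants.

Expression is driven by the constitutive Drosophila melanogaster actin 5C promoter and terminated by an SV40 polyadenylation signal. Downstream of the promoter lie a fragment of the bacteriophage lambda N protein, which is the peptide that binds BoxB RNA hairpins, and an HA epitope (annotated as a partial 3xHA match). The long unannotated stretch that follows presumably holds the Not1 coding sequence, and it ends near a vector-derived V5 tag. The record does not say whether that V5 tag is in frame or translated.

The insert encodes Drosophila Not1, the scaffold subunit of the CCR4-NOT deadenylase complex, lacking residues 1147–1717. It carries eight silent changes and two amino-acid substitutions (N605S, K759M) relative to the reference transcript. The "dsRNAres" label indicates a version designed to resist a dsRNA directed against endogenous Not1, though the record does not specify which changes confer this.

The lambdaN fusion suits tethering assays, in which the protein is recruited to a BoxB-containing reporter mRNA. The dsRNA resistance suits complementation of Not1-depleted cells, and the HA tag allows detection or immunoprecipitation. The depositor sequence may be theoretical rather than fully verified.
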