Addgene plasmid #147434: pAc5.1B-lambdaN-HA-DmNot1-del1147-1717-dsRNAres_R
Purpose: Insect Expression of DmNot1-del1147-1717-dsRNAres
Depositing lab: Elisa Izaurralde. Depositing organization: Max Planck Institute for Developmental Biology. Publication: NOT10 and C2orf29/NOT11 form a conserved module of the CCR4-NOT complex that docks onto the NOT1 N-terminal domain. Bawankar P, Loh B, Wohlbold L, Schmidt S, Izaurralde E. RNA Biol. 2013 Feb;10(2):228-44. doi: 10.4161/rna.23018. Epub 2013 Jan 9. PubMed 23303381.
Backbone
  Vector backbone: Unknown
  Vector type: Insect Expression
Growth in bacteria
  Bacterial resistance: Ampicillin, 100 μg/mL
  Growth temperature: 37°C
  Growth strain: DH5alpha
  Copy number: Low Copy
Gene/Insert
  Gene/Insert name: DmNot1-del1147-1717-dsRNAres
  Species: D. melanogaster (fly)
  Mutation: 8 silent mutations and two non silent N605S, K759M compared to the sequence given by NCBI: NM_001103772.2.
  Entrez Gene: Not1 (a.k.a. Dmel_CG34407, CG1874, CG1884, CG34407, Dmel\CG34407, Dmel_CG1874, Dmel_CG1884, NOT, NOT1, anon-EST:Liang-1.29, anon-WO0118547.221, clone 1.29, not1)
  Cloning method: Unknown
Terms and licenses: Academic/Nonprofit Terms; Industry Terms: Not Available to Industry
Depositor comments: Plasmids from this collection were made available to the research community and donated after the lab closed. Please note that the sequence provided by the depositing laboratory may be theoretical/predicted or based on Sanger sequencing results. There may be discrepancies between sequencing results obtained by Addgene and the depositor sequence. If an Addgene verified sequence is not available, please contact before placing your order to request that our lab fully sequence the plasmid.
How to cite: pAc5.1B-lambdaN-HA-DmNot1-del1147-1717-dsRNAres_R was a gift from Elisa Izaurralde (Addgene plasmid # 147434 ; http://n2t.net/addgene:147434 ; RRID:Addgene_147434)
